Addgene plasmid #212410: pTwist-SARS-CoV-2 Spike-deltaC18 E180V (GTA)
Purpose: Encodes SARS-CoV-2 spike E180V for pseudovirus production
Depositing lab: Alejandro Balazs. Depositing organization: Massachusetts General Hospital. Publication: Ongoing evolution of SARS-CoV-2 drives escape from mRNA vaccine-induced humoral immunity. Roederer AL, Cao Y, Denis KS, Sheehan ML, Li CJ, Lam EC, Gregory DJ, Poznansky MC, Iafrate AJ, Canaday DH, Gravenstein S, Garcia-Beltran WF, Balazs AB. medRxiv [Preprint]. 2024 Mar 7:2024.03.05.24303815. doi: 10.1101/2024.03.05.24303815. PubMed 38496628.
Backbone
  Vector backbone: pTwist-CMV-BetaGlobin-WPRE-Neo
  Backbone manufacturer: Twist
  Vector type: Mammalian Expression
Growth in bacteria
  Bacterial resistance: Ampicillin, 100 μg/mL
  Growth temperature: 37°C
  Growth strain: DH5alpha
  Copy number: High Copy
Gene/Insert
  Gene/Insert name: SARS-CoV-2 Spike E180V
  Species: Severe acute respiratory syndrome coronavirus 2
  Mutation: E180V
  Entrez Gene: S (a.k.a. GU280_gp02, spike glycoprotein)
  Promoter: CAG
  Cloning method: Ligation Independent Cloning
Terms and licenses: Academic/Nonprofit Terms; Industry Terms: Not Available to Industry
Depositor comments: Please visit https://www.medrxiv.org/content/10.1101/2024.03.05.24303815v1 for medRxiv preprint.
How to cite: pTwist-SARS-CoV-2 Spike-deltaC18 E180V (GTA) was a gift from Alejandro Balazs (Addgene plasmid # 212410 ; http://n2t.net/addgene:212410 ; RRID:Addgene_212410)
