[The description below was written by a language model from this plasmid's Addgene catalogue record and pLannotate feature annotations shown in this document.]
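Description:
pTwist-SARS-CoV-2 Spike-deltaC18 E180V (GTA) is a mammalian expression plasmid built on the Twist pTwist-CMV-BetaGlobin-WPRE-Neo backbone. It encodes the SARS-CoV-2 spike glycoprotein carrying the single substitution E180V. The name indicates that the valine is specified by a GTA codon and that the spike lacks its C-terminal 18 residues. This cytoplasmic-tail truncation is commonly used to improve spike incorporation into pseudotyped particles. The annotated spike reading frame spans about 3.8 kb of the 10,462 nt sequenced plasmid. In bacteria the plasmid replicates from a high-copy ColE1/pUC-type origin and is selected with ampicillin through the AmpR β-lactamase gene.

The catalogue lists the promoter as CAG. The backbone name and the feature table point instead to a CMV-based arrangement: a CMV immediate-early enhancer, CMV promoter elements (annotated only as a short fragment and a truncated CMVd2 form), and then a truncated human β-globin intron directly upstream of the spike gene. This discrepancy is not resolved by the record. Downstream of the coding sequence sit a WPRE, which enhances transcript stability and expression, and an SV40 polyadenylation signal, which is annotated on the reverse strand. Bacterial and T7 terminators and short 5' and 3' β-globin insulator elements flank the expression unit. A separate cassette consisting of the SV40 early promoter, neo and a bGH poly(A) signal would allow G418 selection of mammalian cells.

The stated purpose is production of pseudovirus bearing the E180V spike. The associated study concerns SARS-CoV-2 escape from mRNA vaccine-induced antibody responses, which suggests use in neutralisation assays that test the effect of individual spike mutations.
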