Features (pLannotate 1.2.2; 21 found; start..end, strand, type, name):
      1..3765    +  CDS            S: SPIKE_SARS2 - Experimental evidence at protein level: Swiss-Prot protein existence level 1. [Spike glycoprotein]: May down-regulate host tetherin (BST2) by lysosomal degradation, thereby counteracting its antiviral activity. From Severe acute respiratory syndrome coronavirus 2 (2019-nCoV) (SARS-CoV-2).
   3839..4427    +  misc_feature   WPRE: woodchuck hepatitis virus posttranscriptional regulatory element
   4480..4601    -  polyA_signal   SV40 poly(A) signal: SV40 polyadenylation signal
   4624..4693    -  CDS            large T antigen (fragment): large T antigen from SV40 (simian virus 40)
   4716..4762    +  terminator     T7 terminator: transcription terminator for bacteriophage T7 RNA polymerase
   4792..4928    +  terminator     rrnG terminator: transcription terminator from the E. coli ribosomal RNA rrnG operon (Albrechtsen et al., 1991)
   4973..5044    +  misc_feature   3' β-globin insulator: insulator downstream of the human β-globin locus (Farrell et al., 2002)
   5089..5285    +  promoter       SV40 promoter: SV40 early promoter
   5299..6090    +  CDS            neo: KKA2_KLEPN - Also known as kan, nptII. Experimental evidence at protein level: Swiss-Prot protein existence level 1. Resistance to kanamycin, neomycin, paromomycin, ribostamycin, butirosin and gentamicin B. From Klebsiella pneumoniae.
   6104..6328    +  polyA_signal   bGH poly(A) signal: bovine growth hormone polyadenylation signal
   6524..7112    -  rep_origin     ori: high-copy-number ColE1/pMB1/pBR322/pUC origin of replication
   7284..7348    -  CDS            bla(M) (fragment): β-lactamase lacking the signal sequence; bla(M); allows cytosolic expression of β-lactamase
   7858..8718    +  CDS            AmpR: β-lactamase; bla; confers resistance to ampicillin, carbenicillin, and related antibiotics
   8731..8867    +  terminator     rrnG terminator: transcription terminator from the E. coli ribosomal RNA rrnG operon (Albrechtsen et al., 1991)
   9019..9090    +  misc_feature   5' β-globin insulator: insulator upstream of the human β-globin locus (Farrell et al., 2002)
   9095..9141    -  terminator     T7 terminator: transcription terminator for bacteriophage T7 RNA polymerase
   9159..9207    -  polyA_signal   poly(A) signal: synthetic polyadenylation signal
   9288..9591    +  enhancer       CMV enhancer: human cytomegalovirus immediate early enhancer
   9664..9681    -  promoter       CMV promoter (fragment): human cytomegalovirus (CMV) immediate early promoter
   9744..9795    +  promoter       CMVd2 promoter: truncated human cytomegalovirus (CMV) immediate early promoter that yields moderately reduced expression relative to the full-length promoter
   9929..10404   +  intron         β-globin intron: internally truncated intron from human β-globin
>Addgene plasmid #212410 | pTwist-SARS-CoV-2 Spike-deltaC18 E180V (GTA) | addgene full sequence | sequence record 431642 | Addgene NGS Result
ATGTTTGTGTTCCTCGTTCTCCTGCCCCTCGTTTCTTCCCAATGCGTGAACCTCACAACTAGAACGCAGC
TCCCACCCGCTTACACGAACTCTTTTACTCGTGGAGTATACTATCCCGATAAAGTCTTTAGGTCCAGTGT
CCTTCATTCTACTCAAGACCTTTTCCTGCCATTCTTCTCAAATGTCACCTGGTTCCATGCTATCCACGTT
TCTGGCACCAACGGAACTAAACGATTTGATAATCCCGTCTTGCCATTTAACGATGGCGTATACTTTGCCT
CAACGGAGAAGTCCAACATTATCCGGGGATGGATATTTGGCACCACCCTGGACTCCAAGACACAGTCTCT
CCTCATTGTGAACAACGCCACCAATGTCGTCATCAAAGTCTGTGAATTTCAATTTTGTAACGATCCCTTT
CTCGGGGTTTATTATCATAAGAATAACAAGTCTTGGATGGAGTCAGAGTTCCGCGTTTACAGTTCCGCTA
ACAACTGTACTTTTGAGTACGTTTCCCAACCATTTCTCATGGATCTTGTAGGGAAGCAAGGCAACTTCAA
GAATCTCCGCGAATTTGTGTTTAAGAATATAGACGGCTACTTCAAAATTTATAGCAAGCATACCCCGATA
AATCTGGTTCGGGATCTCCCTCAAGGCTTCTCCGCGTTGGAACCCCTCGTGGACTTGCCGATTGGCATCA
ACATCACCCGGTTCCAAACCCTTCTTGCCCTTCATCGAAGCTACCTCACGCCTGGCGACAGTAGTAGTGG
TTGGACAGCGGGCGCAGCAGCCTACTATGTGGGATATTTGCAACCACGCACCTTTCTTCTCAAATATAAC
GAAAACGGAACAATTACCGATGCCGTAGACTGTGCCCTCGATCCCCTGTCCGAAACTAAATGCACACTCA
AGTCCTTCACAGTTGAGAAAGGCATATACCAAACCAGTAACTTCCGCGTCCAACCCACCGAATCCATTGT
TCGATTCCCTAACATCACCAATTTGTGTCCTTTCGGTGAAGTATTTAATGCCACTCGATTTGCATCAGTT
TATGCCTGGAATCGCAAGCGAATATCAAATTGTGTTGCAGATTATAGTGTCCTGTATAATAGCGCATCAT
TCAGCACTTTTAAGTGTTATGGGGTCAGCCCTACGAAATTGAATGACTTGTGTTTTACCAACGTTTACGC
AGATTCTTTCGTCATACGCGGCGACGAAGTCCGACAGATTGCACCGGGGCAAACCGGAAAGATAGCAGAC
TATAATTATAAGTTGCCGGATGACTTCACCGGCTGCGTTATAGCATGGAACTCCAATAATCTCGATTCAA
AAGTCGGCGGCAACTATAATTATCTTTACCGCCTGTTTCGCAAGTCAAATCTGAAGCCCTTTGAACGTGA
CATCTCCACCGAAATTTATCAAGCTGGCAGCACCCCATGTAATGGAGTGGAAGGGTTTAACTGTTATTTT
CCCCTTCAATCATACGGATTTCAACCAACAAATGGGGTGGGCTATCAACCATATCGGGTGGTAGTCTTGA
GCTTTGAGCTGCTCCACGCACCGGCTACAGTTTGCGGACCGAAGAAAAGCACTAACCTGGTGAAGAATAA
ATGTGTGAACTTCAACTTTAATGGGCTCACCGGAACAGGGGTGCTGACAGAATCAAACAAGAAATTTCTC
CCTTTTCAACAATTTGGTAGAGACATTGCCGATACCACAGATGCCGTCCGCGATCCGCAAACACTGGAAA
TCCTCGATATAACACCCTGTAGCTTCGGCGGGGTCAGCGTGATAACTCCCGGAACGAACACATCCAACCA
AGTGGCTGTCCTGTATCAAGATGTCAACTGTACCGAAGTCCCTGTGGCGATACACGCCGACCAACTGACA
CCCACCTGGAGAGTCTACTCAACAGGTTCCAATGTCTTTCAAACTAGAGCGGGTTGTCTCATTGGCGCTG
AGCATGTCAATAATTCATACGAATGTGATATTCCTATTGGGGCAGGAATCTGTGCGTCTTATCAAACTCA
AACGAACTCACCACGGCGCGCTCGCTCAGTAGCCAGCCAGTCCATAATCGCCTATACCATGAGTCTCGGG
GCTGAGAACTCCGTGGCTTATTCAAACAATTCCATCGCAATCCCAACTAACTTTACCATTAGCGTTACCA
CGGAAATCTTGCCCGTCAGCATGACTAAGACGAGCGTAGACTGTACGATGTATATCTGTGGGGATTCCAC
CGAGTGTAGCAACCTCTTGCTTCAATACGGGTCTTTCTGTACTCAACTCAACCGAGCATTGACCGGAATT
GCGGTCGAACAAGACAAGAATACCCAAGAGGTGTTCGCACAAGTAAAGCAAATATACAAAACGCCGCCAA
TCAAAGATTTTGGCGGGTTTAATTTTAGCCAAATACTGCCAGACCCATCTAAGCCTTCAAAACGCAGCTT
TATCGAGGATCTGCTGTTCAACAAAGTTACGTTGGCTGACGCGGGTTTCATTAAGCAGTATGGGGATTGT
TTGGGAGACATTGCGGCCCGCGACCTTATCTGTGCTCAAAAATTCAATGGGTTGACAGTTCTGCCCCCTC
TGCTCACTGATGAGATGATTGCACAGTATACATCAGCATTGTTGGCAGGAACCATTACATCCGGCTGGAC
TTTTGGCGCGGGTGCGGCCCTTCAAATACCTTTCGCTATGCAAATGGCTTACAGATTCAATGGGATTGGT
GTCACGCAAAATGTATTGTATGAAAATCAGAAGCTGATCGCTAATCAATTTAACAGCGCGATTGGCAAGA
TCCAAGATTCACTGTCAAGCACAGCGTCCGCCCTCGGCAAACTCCAAGATGTTGTGAATCAAAACGCCCA
GGCCCTGAATACCCTCGTGAAGCAACTGAGTTCTAACTTCGGCGCAATCTCCAGCGTCCTCAACGACATA
TTGTCCAGACTTGATAAGGTGGAAGCCGAGGTGCAAATTGATCGGCTCATCACAGGCAGGCTCCAGTCAC
TCCAAACTTATGTGACACAACAGTTGATCCGGGCTGCTGAGATACGAGCAAGCGCCAACCTGGCCGCCAC
TAAAATGTCAGAGTGCGTGCTCGGGCAGTCCAAACGGGTTGACTTTTGTGGCAAGGGCTATCACTTGATG
TCCTTCCCCCAATCCGCCCCACATGGAGTGGTCTTTCTCCACGTCACTTATGTCCCTGCTCAAGAGAAGA
ACTTTACGACAGCTCCAGCAATCTGTCACGATGGCAAAGCGCACTTTCCCAGGGAAGGCGTTTTCGTCAG
TAATGGCACGCATTGGTTTGTGACCCAAAGGAATTTCTATGAACCCCAAATCATAACCACTGACAATACA
TTTGTCTCAGGCAACTGTGATGTGGTCATTGGGATCGTGAACAACACGGTATATGATCCCCTGCAACCCG
AGTTGGATAGCTTCAAAGAGGAATTGGATAAATACTTTAAGAATCATACTTCACCCGATGTTGATCTCGG
GGACATATCAGGAATAAATGCAAGTGTCGTCAACATTCAGAAAGAGATTGATCGCCTTAATGAGGTCGCC
AAGAACTTGAATGAATCTTTGATCGACTTGCAAGAACTGGGCAAATACGAACAATATATTAAATGGCCCT
GGTACATTTGGTTGGGCTTTATCGCCGGACTTATAGCTATCGTTATGGTCACAATTATGTTGTGCTGTAT
GACTAGCTGTTGTTCCTGCTTGAAAGGATGTTGCAGTTGCGGATCTTGTTGTAAATAAAGGATCCTCTAG
AAGTTGTCTCCTCCTGCACTGACTGACTGATACAATCGATTTCTGGATCCGCAGGCCTAATCAACCTCTG
GATTACAAAATTTGTGAAAGATTGACTGGTATTCTTAACTATGTTGCTCCTTTTACGCTATGTGGATACG
CTGCTTTAATGCCTTTGTATCATGCTATTGCTTCCCGTATGGCTTTCATTTTCTCCTCCTTGTATAAATC
CTGGTTGCTGTCTCTTTATGAGGAGTTGTGGCCCGTTGTCAGGCAACGTGGCGTGGTGTGCACTGTGTTT
GCTGACGCAACCCCCACTGGTTGGGGCATTGCCACCACCTGTCAGCTCCTTTCCGGGACTTTCGCTTTCC
CCCTCCCTATTGCCACGGCGGAACTCATCGCCGCCTGCCTTGCCCGCTGCTGGACAGGGGCTCGGCTGTT
GGGCACTGACAATTCCGTGGTGTTGTCGGGGAAGCTGACGTCCTTTCCATGGCTGCTCGCCTGTGTTGCC
ACCTGGATTCTGCGCGGGACGTCCTTCTGCTACGTCCCTTCGGCCCTCAATCCAGCGGACCTTCCTTCCC
GCGGCCTGCTGCCGGCTCTGCGGCCTCTTCCGCGTCTTCGCCTTCGCCCTCAGACGAGTCGGATCTCCCT
TTGGGCCGCCTCCCCGCCTGTCTAGCTTGACTGACTGAGATACAGCGTACCTTCAGCTCACAGACATGAT
AAGATACATTGATGAGTTTGGACAAACCACAACTAGAATGCAGTGAAAAAAATGCTTTATTTGTGAAATT
TGTGATGCTATTGCTTTATTTGTAACCATTATAAGCTGCAATAAACAAGTTAACAACAACAATTGCATTC
ATTTTATGTTTCAGGTTCAGGGGGAGGTGTGGGAGGTTTTTTAAAGCAAGTAAAACCTCTACAAATGTGG
TATTGGCCCATCTCTATCGGTATCGTAGCATAACCCCTTGGGGCCTCTAAACGGGTCTTGAGGGGTTTTT
TGTGCCCCTCGGGCCGGATTGCTATCTACCGGCATTGGCGCAGAAAAAAATGCCTGATGCGACGCTGCGC
GTCTTATACTCCCACATATGCCAGATTCAGCAACGGATACGGCTTCCCCAACTTGCCCACTTCCATACGT
GTCCTCCTTACCAGAAATTTATCCTTAAGGTCGTCAGCTATCCTGCAGGCGATCTCTCGATTTCGATCAA
GACATTCCTTTAATGGTCTTTTCTGGACACCACTAGGGGTCAGAAGTAGTTCATCAAACTTTCTTCCCTC
CCTAATCTCATTGGTTACCTTGGGCTATCGAAACTTAATTAAGCGATCTGCATCTCAATTAGTCAGCAAC
CATAGTCCCGCCCCTAACTCCGCCCATCCCGCCCCTAACTCCGCCCAGTTCCGCCCATTCTCCGCCCCAT
CGCTGACTAATTTTTTTTATTTATGCAGAGGCCGAGGCCGCCTCGGCCTCTGAGCTATTCCAGAAGTAGT
GAGGAGGCTTTTTTGGAGGCCTAGGCTTTTGCAAAGGAGGTAGCCAACATGATTGAACAAGATGGATTGC
ACGCAGGTTCTCCCGCCGCTTGGGTGGAGAGGCTATTCGGCTATGACTGGGCACAACAGACAATCGGCTG
CTCTGATGCCGCCGTGTTCCGGCTGTCAGCGCAGGGGCGCCCGGTTCTTTTTGTCAAGACCGACCTGTCC
GGTGCCCTGAATGAACTCCAGGACGAGGCAGCGCGGCTATCGTGGCTGGCCACGACGGGCGTTCCTTGCG
CAGCTGTGCTCGACGTTGTCACTGAAGCGGGAAGGGACTGGCTGCTATTGGGCGAAGTGCCGGGGCAGGA
TCTCCTGTCATCTCACCTTGCTCCTGCCGAGAAAGTATCCATCATGGCTGATGCAATGCGGCGGCTGCAT
ACGCTTGATCCGGCTACCTGCCCATTCGACCACCAAGCGAAACATCGCATCGAGCGAGCACGTACTCGGA
TGGAAGCCGGTCTTGTCGATCAGGATGATCTGGACGAAGAGCATCAGGGGCTCGCGCCAGCCGAACTGTT
CGCCAGGCTCAAGGCGCGGATGCCCGACGGCGAGGATCTCGTCGTGACCCACGGCGATGCCTGCTTGCCG
AATATCATGGTGGAAAATGGCCGCTTTTCTGGATTCATCGACTGTGGCCGGCTGGGTGTGGCGGACCGCT
ATCAGGACATAGCGTTGGCTACCCGTGATATTGCTGAAGAGCTTGGCGGCGAATGGGCTGACCGCTTCCT
CGTGCTTTACGGTATCGCCGCTCCCGATTCGCAGCGCATCGCCTTCTATCGCCTTCTTGACGAGTTCTTC
TAGTATGTAAGCCCTGTGCCTTCTAGTTGCCAGCCATCTGTTGTTTGCCCCTCCCCCGTGCCTTCCTTGA
CCCTGGAAGGTGCCACTCCCACTGTCCTTTCCTAATAAAATGAGGAAATTGCATCGCATTGTCTGAGTAG
GTGTCATTCTATTCTGGGGGGTGGGGTGGGGCAGGACAGCAAGGGGGAGGATTGGGAAGACAATAGCAGG
CATGCTGGGGATGCGGTGGGCTCTATGGTTAATTAACCAGTCAAGTCAGCTACTTGGCGAGATCGACTTG
TCTGGGTTTCGACTACGCTCAGAATTGCGTCAGTCAAGTTCGATCTGGTCCTTGCTATTGCACCCGTTCT
CCGATTACGAGTTTCATTTAAATCATGTGAGCAAAAGGCCAGCAAAAGGCCAGGAACCGTAAAAAGGCCG
CGTTGCTGGCGTTTTTCCATAGGCTCCGCCCCCCTGACGAGCATCACAAAAATCGACGCTCAAGTCAGAG
GTGGCGAAACCCGACAGGACTATAAAGATACCAGGCGTTTCCCCCTGGAAGCTCCCTCGTGCGCTCTCCT
GTTCCGACCCTGCCGCTTACCGGATACCTGTCCGCCTTTCTCCCTTCGGGAAGCGTGGCGCTTTCTCATA
GCTCACGCTGTAGGTATCTCAGTTCGGTGTAGGTCGTTCGCTCCAAGCTGGGCTGTGTGCACGAACCCCC
CGTTCAGCCCGACCGCTGCGCCTTATCCGGTAACTATCGTCTTGAGTCCAACCCGGTAAGACACGACTTA
TCGCCACTGGCAGCAGCCACTGGTAACAGGATTAGCAGAGCGAGGTATGTAGGCGGTGCTACAGAGTTCT
TGAAGTGGTGGCCTAACTACGGCTACACTAGAAGAACAGTATTTGGTATCTGCGCTCTGCTGAAGCCAGT
TACCTTCGGAAAAAGAGTTGGTAGCTCTTGATCCGGCAAACAAACCACCGCTGGTAGCGGTGGTTTTTTT
GTTTGCAAGCAGCAGATTACGCGCAGAAAAAAAGGATCTCAAGAAGATCCTTTGATCTTTTCTACGGGGT
CTGACGCTCAGTGGAACGAAAACTCACGTTAAGGGATTTTGGTCATGAGATTATCAAAAAGGATCTTCAC
CTAGATCCTTTTAAATTAAAAATGAAGTTTTAAATCAATCTAAAGTATATATGAGTAAACTTGGTCTGAC
AGTTACCAATGCTTAATCAGTGAGGCACCTATCTCAGCGATCTGTCTATTTCGTTCATCCATAGTTGCAT
TTAAATTTCCGAACTCTCCAAGGCCCTCGTCGGAAAATCTTCAAACCTTTCGTCCGATCCATCTTGCAGG
CTACCTCTCGAACGAACTATCGCAAGTCTCTTGGCCGGCCTTGCGCCTTGGCTATTGCTTGGCAGCGCCT
ATCGCCAGGTATTACTCCAATCCCGAATATCCGAGATCGGGATCACCCGAGAGAAGTTCAACCTACATCC
TCAATCCCGATCTATCCGAGATCCGAGGAATATCGAAATCGGGGCGCGCCTGGTGTACCGAGAACGATCC
TCTCAGTGCGAGTCTCGACGATCCATATCGTTGCTTGGCAGTCAGCCAGTCGGAATCCAGCTTGGGACCC
AGGAAGTCCAATCGTCAGATATTGTACTCAAGCCTGGTCACGGCAGCGTACCGATCTGTTTAAACCTAGA
TATTGATAGTCTGATCGGTCAACGTATAATCGAGTCCTAGCTTTTGCAAACATCTATCAAGAGACAGGAT
CAGCAGGAGGCTTTCGCATGAGTATTCAACATTTCCGTGTCGCCCTTATTCCCTTTTTTGCGGCATTTTG
CCTTCCTGTTTTTGCTCACCCAGAAACGCTGGTGAAAGTAAAAGATGCTGAAGATCAGTTGGGTGCGCGA
GTGGGTTACATCGAACTGGATCTCAACAGCGGTAAGATCCTTGAGAGTTTTCGCCCCGAAGAACGCTTTC
CAATGATGAGCACTTTTAAAGTTCTGCTATGTGGCGCGGTATTATCCCGTATTGACGCCGGGCAAGAGCA
ACTCGGTCGCCGCATACACTATTCTCAGAATGACTTGGTTGAGTATTCACCAGTCACAGAAAAGCATCTT
ACGGATGGCATGACAGTAAGAGAATTATGCAGTGCTGCCATAACCATGAGTGATAACACTGCGGCCAACT
TACTTCTGACAACGATTGGAGGACCGAAGGAGCTAACCGCTTTTTTGCACAACATGGGGGATCATGTAAC
TCGCCTTGATCGTTGGGAACCGGAGCTGAATGAAGCCATACCAAACGACGAGCGTGACACCACGATGCCT
GTAGCAATGGCAACAACCTTGCGTAAACTATTAACTGGCGAACTACTTACTCTAGCTTCCCGGCAACAGT
TGATAGACTGGATGGAGGCGGATAAAGTTGCAGGACCACTTCTGCGCTCGGCCCTTCCGGCTGGCTGGTT
TATTGCTGATAAATCTGGAGCCGGTGAGCGTGGGTCTCGCGGTATCATTGCAGCACTGGGGCCAGATGGT
AAGCCCTCCCGTATCGTAGTTATCTACACGACGGGGAGTCAGGCAACTATGGATGAACGAAATAGACAGA
TCGCTGAGATAGGTGCCTCACTGATTAAGCATTGGTAACCGATTCTAGGTGCATTGGCGCAGAAAAAAAT
GCCTGATGCGACGCTGCGCGTCTTATACTCCCACATATGCCAGATTCAGCAACGGATACGGCTTCCCCAA
CTTGCCCACTTCCATACGTGTCCTCCTTACCAGAAATTTATCCTTAAGATCCCGAATCGTTTAAACTCGA
CTCTGGCTCTATCGAATCTCCGTCGTTTCGAGCTTACGCGAACAGCCGTGGCGCTCATTTGCTCGTCGGG
CATCGAATCTCGTCAGCTATCGTCAGCTTACCTTTTTGGCAGCGATCGCGGCTCCCGACATCTTGGACCA
TTAGCTCCACAGGTATCTTCTTCCCTCTAGTGGTCATAACAGCAGCTTCAGCTACCTCTCAATTCAAAAA
ACCCCTCAAGACCCGTTTAGAGGCCCCAAGGGGTTATGCTATCAATCGTTGCGTTACACACACAAAAAAC
CAACACACATCCATCTTCGATGGATAGCGATTTTATTATCTAACTGCTGATCGAGTGTAGCCAGATCTAG
TAATCAATTACGGGGTCATTAGTTCATAGCCCATATATGGAGTTCCGCGTTACATAACTTACGGTAAATG
GCCCGCCTGGCTGACCGCCCAACGACCCCCGCCCATTGACGTCAATAATGACGTATGTTCCCATAGTAAC
GCCAATAGGGACTTTCCATTGACGTCAATGGGTGGAGTATTTACGGTAAACTGCCCACTTGGCAGTACAT
CAAGTGTATCATATGCCAAGTACGCCCCCTATTGACGTCAATGACGGTAAATGGCCCGCCTGGCATTATG
CCCAGTACATGACCTTATGGGACTTTCCTACTTGGCAGTACATCTACGTATTAGTCATCGCTATTACCAT
GCTGATGCGGTTTTGGCAGTACATCAATGGGCGTGGATAGCGGTTTGACTCACGGGGATTTCCAAGTCTC
CACCCCATTGACGTCAATGGGAGTTTGTTTTGGCACCAAAATCAACGGGACTTTCCAAAATGTCGTAACA
ACTCCGCCCCATTGACGCAAATGGGCGGTAGGCGTGTACGGTGGGAGGTCTATATAAGCAGAGCTGGTTT
AGTGAACCGTCAGATCGCCTGGAGACGCCATCCACGCTGTTTTGACCTCCATAGAAGACACCGGGACCGA
TCCAGCCTCCCCTCGAAGCTTACATGTGGTACCGAGCTCGGATCCTGAGAACTTCAGGGTGAGTCTATGG
GACCCTTGATGTTTTCTTTCCCCTTCTTTTCTATGGTTAAGTTCATGTCATAGGAAGGGGAGAAGTAACA
GGGTACACATATTGACCAAATCAGGGTAATTTTGCATTTGTAATTTTAAAAAATGCTTTCTTCTTTTAAT
ATACTTTTTTGTTTATCTTATTTCTAATACTTTCCCTAATCTCTTTCTTTCAGGGCAATAATGATACAAT
GTATCATGCCTCTTTGCACCATTCTAAAGAATAACAGTGATAATTTCTGGGTTAAGGCAATAGCAATATT
TCTGCATATAAATATTTCTGCATATAAATTGTAACTGATGTAAGAGGTTTCATATTGCTAATAGCAGCTA
CAATCCAGCTACCATTCTGCTTTTATTTTATGGTTGGGATAAGGCTGGATTATTCTGAGTCCAAGCTAGG
CCCTTTTGCTAATCATGTTCATACCTCTTATCTTCCTCCCACAGCTCCTGGGCAACGTGCTGGTCTGTGT
GCTGGCCCATCACTTTGGCAAAGGCGGCCGCC
